Addgene plasmid #218631: pLVX-TetOne-Puro-LbNOX-FLAG
Purpose: This plasmid contains LbNOX under doxycycline inducible control.
Depositing lab: Valentin Cracan. Depositing organization: Scintillon Institute. Publication: A genetically encoded tool to increase cellular NADH/NAD(+) ratio in living cells. Pan X, Heacock ML, Abdulaziz EN, Violante S, Zuckerman AL, Shrestha N, Yao C, Goodman RP, Cross JR, Cracan V. Nat Chem Biol. 2023 Oct 26. doi: 10.1038/s41589-023-01460-w. PubMed 37884806.
Backbone
  Vector backbone: pLVX-TetOne-Puro
  Backbone manufacturer: Clontech
  Backbone size w/o insert (bp): 9227
  Total vector size (bp): 10646
  Vector type: Mammalian Expression, Lentiviral, Synthetic Biology
  Selectable markers: Puromycin
Growth in bacteria
  Bacterial resistance: Ampicillin, 100 μg/mL
  Growth temperature: 37°C
  Growth strain: NEB Stable
  Copy number: Unknown
Gene/Insert
  Gene/Insert name: LbNOX
  Species: Lactobacillus brevis
  Insert size (bp): 1419
  Tag / fusion protein: FLAG (C terminal on insert)
  Cloning method: Restriction Enzyme; 5′ cloning site EcoRI (not destroyed); 3′ cloning site AgeI (not destroyed)
  Sequencing primers: 5′ ACGGCCCTCCTGTCTTAGGTTAGTGAAAAATGT; 3′ CTTTGCTTATGTAAACCAGGGCGCCTAT
Terms and licenses: Academic/Nonprofit Terms; Industry Terms: Not Available to Industry
How to cite: pLVX-TetOne-Puro-LbNOX-FLAG was a gift from Valentin Cracan (Addgene plasmid # 218631 ; http://n2t.net/addgene:218631 ; RRID:Addgene_218631)
