[The description below was written by a language model from this plasmid's Addgene catalogue record and pLannotate feature annotations shown in this document.]
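Description:
pLVX-TetOne-Puro-LbNOX-FLAG is an HIV-1-based lentiviral vector built on the commercial pLVX-TetOne-Puro backbone, which places both components of a doxycycline-inducible system in a single construct for mammalian expression. It is propagated in E. coli through a high-copy ColE1/pUC-type origin with ampicillin selection (AmpR under its bla promoter), and a recombination-reduced strain is listed for growth, as is common for LTR-containing plasmids. The annotated lentiviral elements include the two LTR regions (both labelled by the annotation tool as truncated 5' LTRs), the Ψ packaging signal with a partial gag sequence, the RRE for Rev-dependent nuclear export, the cPPT/CTS, and a WPRE upstream of the downstream LTR to improve transcript expression.

The payload is LbNOX, the water-forming NADH oxidase from Lactobacillus brevis, carrying a C-terminal FLAG tag and cloned between retained EcoRI and AgeI sites. The automated annotation matches this ORF by homology to an Enterococcus faecalis nox protein, but the catalogue entry gives L. brevis as the source. The gene sits on the reverse strand under the TRE3GS promoter, with an SV40 poly(A) signal annotated at its 3' end. In the forward orientation, the human PGK promoter constitutively drives Tet-On 3G, the rtTA transactivator that binds TRE3GS only when doxycycline is present, so LbNOX-FLAG expression is switched on by adding the drug. An SV40 promoter–PuroR cassette allows puromycin selection of transduced cells. The sequenced record is slightly shorter (10,579 nt) than the stated total size. The construct is used to make stable cell lines with inducible LbNOX expression, in the context of work on genetically encoded tools for manipulating the cellular NADH/NAD+ ratio.
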