Features (pLannotate 1.2.2; 26 found; start..end, strand, type, name):
    157..486     +  promoter       SV40 promoter: SV40 enhancer and early promoter
    495..1094    +  CDS            PuroR: puromycin N-acetyltransferase; pac from Streptomyces alboniger; confers resistance to puromycin
   1108..1696    +  misc_feature   WPRE: woodchuck hepatitis virus posttranscriptional regulatory element
   1713..2231    +  CDS            nef (fragment): NEF_HV1BR - Experimental evidence at protein level: Swiss-Prot protein existence level 1. Extracellular Nef protein targets CD4(+) T-lymphocytes for apoptosis by interacting with CXCR4 surface receptors (PubMed:14990729). From Human immunodeficiency virus type 1 group M subtype B (isolate BRU/LAI) (HIV-1).
   2279..2536    +  LTR            5' LTR (truncated): truncated 5' long terminal repeat (LTR) from HIV-1
   2688..2704    -  protein_bind   lac operator: The lac repressor binds to the lac operator to inhibit transcription in E. coli. This inhibition can be relieved by adding lactose or isopropyl-β-D-thiogalactopyranoside (IPTG). lac repressor encoded by lacI
   2712..2742    -  promoter       lac promoter: promoter for the E. coli lac operon
   2757..2778    -  protein_bind   CAP binding site: CAP binding activates transcription in the presence of cAMP. E. coli catabolite activator protein
   2791..2883    -  CDS            lacI (fragment): lac repressor; lacI; The lac repressor binds to the lac operator to inhibit transcription in E. coli. This inhibition can be relieved by adding lactose or isopropyl-β-D-thiogalactopyranoside (IPTG).
   3066..3654    -  rep_origin     ori: high-copy-number ColE1/pMB1/pBR322/pUC origin of replication
   3825..4685    -  CDS            AmpR: β-lactamase; bla; confers resistance to ampicillin, carbenicillin, and related antibiotics
   4686..4790    -  promoter       AmpR promoter: bla
   4838..4972    +  polyA_signal   SV40 poly(A) signal: SV40 polyadenylation signal
   5139..5468    +  CDS            nef (fragment): NEF_HV1BR - Experimental evidence at protein level: Swiss-Prot protein existence level 1. Extracellular Nef protein targets CD4(+) T-lymphocytes for apoptosis by interacting with CXCR4 surface receptors (PubMed:14990729). From Human immunodeficiency virus type 1 group M subtype B (isolate BRU/LAI) (HIV-1).
   5516..5773    +  LTR            5' LTR (truncated): truncated 5' long terminal repeat (LTR) from HIV-1
   5820..5945    +  misc_feature   HIV-1 Ψ: packaging signal of human immunodeficiency virus type 1
   5929..6267    +  CDS            HIV-1 gag (fragment): gag protein from human immunodeficiency virus 1; gag
   6442..6675    +  misc_feature   RRE: The Rev response element (RRE) of HIV-1 allows for Rev-dependent mRNA export from the nucleus to the cytoplasm.
   7052..7152    +  CDS            Rev (fragment): human immunodeficiency virus 1 (HIV-1) Rev protein; rev; enhances nuclear export of unspliced and incompletely spliced viral mRNAs
   7167..7282    +  misc_feature   cPPT/CTS: central polypurine tract and central termination sequence of HIV-1 (lacking the first T)
   7326..7460    +  polyA_signal   SV40 poly(A) signal: SV40 polyadenylation signal
   7656..7679    -  CDS            FLAG: FLAG® epitope tag, followed by an enterokinase cleavage site
   7743..9059    -  CDS            nox: NAOX_ENTFA - Experimental evidence at protein level: Swiss-Prot protein existence level 1. Catalyzes the four-electron reduction of molecular oxygen to water. From Enterococcus faecalis (strain ATCC 700802 / V583).
   9066..9433    -  promoter       TRE3GS promoter: 3rd-generation Tet-responsive promoter that can be activated by binding of Tet-On® 3G, modified to eliminate binding sites for endogenous mammalian transcription factors
   9450..9960    +  promoter       hPGK promoter: human phosphoglycerate kinase 1 promoter
   9979..146     +  CDS            Tet-On® 3G (across the origin): modified rtTA protein that binds tightly to promoters containing the tet operator in the presence of doxycycline
>Addgene plasmid #218631 | pLVX-TetOne-Puro-LbNOX-FLAG | addgene full sequence | sequence record 439403 | Addgene NGS Result
TAAAGTGCGAAAGCGGCGGGCCGACCGACGCCCTTGACGATTTTGACTTAGACATGCTCCCAGCCGATGC
CCTTGACGACTTTGACCTTGATATGCTGCCTGCTGACGCTCTTGACGATTTTGACCTTGACATGCTCCCC
GGGTAAACGCGCGAATGTGTGTCAGTTAGGGTGTGGAAAGTCCCCAGGCTCCCCAGCAGGCAGAAGTATG
CAAAGCATGCATCTCAATTAGTCAGCAACCAGGTGTGGAAAGTCCCCAGGCTCCCCAGCAGGCAGAAGTA
TGCAAAGCATGCATCTCAATTAGTCAGCAACCATAGTCCCGCCCCTAACTCCGCCCATCCCGCCCCTAAC
TCCGCCCAGTTCCGCCCATTCTCCGCCCCATGGCTGACTAATTTTTTTTATTTATGCAGAGGCCGAGGCC
GCCTCGGCCTCTGAGCTATTCCAGAAGTAGTGAGGAGGCTTTTTTGGAGGCCTAGGCTTTTGCAAAACGC
GACCATGACCGAGTACAAGCCCACGGTGCGCCTCGCCACCCGCGACGACGTCCCCCGGGCCGTACGCACC
CTCGCCGCCGCGTTCGCCGACTACCCCGCCACGCGCCACACCGTCGACCCGGACCGCCACATCGAGCGGG
TCACCGAGCTGCAAGAACTCTTCCTCACGCGCGTCGGGCTCGACATCGGCAAGGTGTGGGTCGCGGACGA
CGGCGCCGCGGTGGCGGTCTGGACCACGCCGGAGAGCGTCGAAGCGGGGGCGGTGTTCGCCGAGATCGGC
CCGCGCATGGCCGAGTTGAGCGGTTCCCGGCTGGCCGCGCAGCAACAGATGGAAGGCCTCCTGGCGCCGC
ACCGGCCCAAGGAGCCCGCGTGGTTCCTGGCCACCGTCGGCGTCTCGCCCGACCACCAGGGCAAGGGTCT
GGGCAGCGCCGTCGTGCTCCCCGGAGTGGAGGCGGCCGAGCGCGCCGGGGTGCCCGCCTTCCTGGAGACC
TCCGCGCCCCGCAACCTCCCCTTCTACGAGCGGCTCGGCTTCACCGTCACCGCCGACGTCGAGGTGCCCG
AAGGACCGCGCACCTGGTGCATGACCCGCAAGCCCGGTGCCTGAACGCGTCTGGAACAATCAACCTCTGG
ATTACAAAATTTGTGAAAGATTGACTGGTATTCTTAACTATGTTGCTCCTTTTACGCTATGTGGATACGC
TGCTTTAATGCCTTTGTATCATGCTATTGCTTCCCGTATGGCTTTCATTTTCTCCTCCTTGTATAAATCC
TGGTTGCTGTCTCTTTATGAGGAGTTGTGGCCCGTTGTCAGGCAACGTGGCGTGGTGTGCACTGTGTTTG
CTGACGCAACCCCCACTGGTTGGGGCATTGCCACCACCTGTCAGCTCCTTTCCGGGACTTTCGCTTTCCC
CCTCCCTATTGCCACGGCGGAACTCATCGCCGCCTGCCTTGCCCGCTGCTGGACAGGGGCTCGGCTGTTG
GGCACTGACAATTCCGTGGTGTTGTCGGGGAAGCTGACGTCCTTTCCATGGCTGCTCGCCTGTGTTGCCA
CCTGGATTCTGCGCGGGACGTCCTTCTGCTACGTCCCTTCGGCCCTCAATCCAGCGGACCTTCCTTCCCG
CGGCCTGCTGCCGGCTCTGCGGCCTCTTCCGCGTCTTCGCCTTCGCCCTCAGACGAGTCGGATCTCCCTT
TGGGCCGCCTCCCCGCCTGGAATTAATTCTGCAGTCGAGACCTAGAAAAACATGGAGCAATCACAAGTAG
CAATACAGCAGCTACCAATGCTGATTGTGCCTGGCTAGAAGCACAAGAGGAGGAGGAGGTGGGTTTTCCA
GTCACACCTCAGGTACCTTTAAGACCAATGACTTACAAGGCAGCTGTAGATCTTAGCCACTTTTTAAAAG
AAAAGAGGGGACTGGAAGGGCTAATTCACTCCCAACGAAGACAAGATATCCTTGATCTGTGGATCTACCA
CACACAAGGCTACTTCCCTGATTAGCAGAACTACACACCAGGGCCAGGGGTCAGATATCCACTGACCTTT
GGATGGTGCTACAAGCTAGTACCAGTTGAGCCAGATAAGGTAGAAGAGGCCAATAAAGGAGAGAACACCA
GCTTGTTACACCCTGTGAGCCTGCATGGGATGGATGACCCGGAGAGAGAAGTGTTAGAGTGGAGGTTTGA
CAGCCGCCTAGCATTTCATCACGTGGCCCGAGAGCTGCATCCGGAGTACTTCAAGAACTGCTGATATCGA
GCTTGCTACAAGGGACTTTCCGCTGGGGACTTTCCAGGGAGGCGTGGCCTGGGCGGGACTGGGGAGTGGC
GAGCCCTCAGATCCTGCATATAAGCAGCTGCTTTTTGCCTGTACTGGGTCTCTCTGGTTAGACCAGATCT
GAGCCTGGGAGCTCTCTGGCTAACTAGGGAACCCACTGCTTAAGCCTCAATAAAGCTTGCCTTGAGTGCT
TCAAGTAGTGTGTGCCCGTCTGTTGTGTGACTCTGGTAACTAGAGATCCCTCAGACCCTTTTAGTCAGTG
TGGAAAATCTCTAGCAGTAGTAGTTCATGTCATCTTATTATTCAGTATTTATAACTTGCAAAGAAATGAA
TATCAGAGAGTGAGAGGCCTTGACATTGCTAGCGTTTACCGTCGACCTCTAGCTAGAGCTTGGCGTAATC
ATGGTCATAGCTGTTTCCTGTGTGAAATTGTTATCCGCTCACAATTCCACACAACATACGAGCCGGAAGC
ATAAAGTGTAAAGCCTGGGGTGCCTAATGAGTGAGCTAACTCACATTAATTGCGTTGCGCTCACTGCCCG
CTTTCCAGTCGGGAAACCTGTCGTGCCAGCTGCATTAATGAATCGGCCAACGCGCGGGGAGAGGCGGTTT
GCGTATTGGGCGCTCTTCCGCTTCCTCGCTCACTGACTCGCTGCGCTCGGTCGTTCGGCTGCGGCGAGCG
GTATCAGCTCACTCAAAGGCGGTAATACGGTTATCCACAGAATCAGGGGATAACGCAGGAAAGAACATGT
GAGCAAAAGGCCAGCAAAAGGCCAGGAACCGTAAAAAGGCCGCGTTGCTGGCGTTTTTCCATAGGCTCCG
CCCCCCTGACGAGCATCACAAAAATCGACGCTCAAGTCAGAGGTGGCGAAACCCGACAGGACTATAAAGA
TACCAGGCGTTTCCCCCTGGAAGCTCCCTCGTGCGCTCTCCTGTTCCGACCCTGCCGCTTACCGGATACC
TGTCCGCCTTTCTCCCTTCGGGAAGCGTGGCGCTTTCTCATAGCTCACGCTGTAGGTATCTCAGTTCGGT
GTAGGTCGTTCGCTCCAAGCTGGGCTGTGTGCACGAACCCCCCGTTCAGCCCGACCGCTGCGCCTTATCC
GGTAACTATCGTCTTGAGTCCAACCCGGTAAGACACGACTTATCGCCACTGGCAGCAGCCACTGGTAACA
GGATTAGCAGAGCGAGGTATGTAGGCGGTGCTACAGAGTTCTTGAAGTGGTGGCCTAACTACGGCTACAC
TAGAAGAACAGTATTTGGTATCTGCGCTCTGCTGAAGCCAGTTACCTTCGGAAAAAGAGTTGGTAGCTCT
TGATCCGGCAAACAAACCACCGCTGGTAGCGGTGGTTTTTTTGTTTGCAAGCAGCAGATTACGCGCAGAA
AAAAAGGATCTCAAGAAGATCCTTTGATCTTTTCTACGGGGTCTGACGCTCAGTGGAACGAAAACTCACG
TTAAGGGATTTTGGTCATGAGATTATCAAAAAGGATCTTCACCTAGATCCTTTTAAATTAAAAATGAAGT
TTTAAATCAATCTAAAGTATATATGAGTAAACTTGGTCTGACAGTTACCAATGCTTAATCAGTGAGGCAC
CTATCTCAGCGATCTGTCTATTTCGTTCATCCATAGTTGCCTGACTCCCCGTCGTGTAGATAACTACGAT
ACGGGAGGGCTTACCATCTGGCCCCAGTGCTGCAATGATACCGCGAGACCCACGCTCACCGGCTCCAGAT
TTATCAGCAATAAACCAGCCAGCCGGAAGGGCCGAGCGCAGAAGTGGTCCTGCAACTTTATCCGCCTCCA
TCCAGTCTATTAATTGTTGCCGGGAAGCTAGAGTAAGTAGTTCGCCAGTTAATAGTTTGCGCAACGTTGT
TGCCATTGCTACAGGCATCGTGGTGTCACGCTCGTCGTTTGGTATGGCTTCATTCAGCTCCGGTTCCCAA
CGATCAAGGCGAGTTACATGATCCCCCATGTTGTGCAAAAAAGCGGTTAGCTCCTTCGGTCCTCCGATCG
TTGTCAGAAGTAAGTTGGCCGCAGTGTTATCACTCATGGTTATGGCAGCACTGCATAATTCTCTTACTGT
CATGCCATCCGTAAGATGCTTTTCTGTGACTGGTGAGTACTCAACCAAGTCATTCTGAGAATAGTGTATG
CGGCGACCGAGTTGCTCTTGCCCGGCGTCAATACGGGATAATACCGCGCCACATAGCAGAACTTTAAAAG
TGCTCATCATTGGAAAACGTTCTTCGGGGCGAAAACTCTCAAGGATCTTACCGCTGTTGAGATCCAGTTC
GATGTAACCCACTCGTGCACCCAACTGATCTTCAGCATCTTTTACTTTCACCAGCGTTTCTGGGTGAGCA
AAAACAGGAAGGCAAAATGCCGCAAAAAAGGGAATAAGGGCGACACGGAAATGTTGAATACTCATACTCT
TCCTTTTTCAATATTATTGAAGCATTTATCAGGGTTATTGTCTCATGAGCGGATACATATTTGAATGTAT
TTAGAAAAATAAACAAATAGGGGTTCCGCGCACATTTCCCCGAAAAGTGCCACCTGACGTCGACGGATCG
GGAGATCAACTTGTTTATTGCAGCTTATAATGGTTACAAATAAAGCAATAGCATCACAAATTTCACAAAT
AAAGCATTTTTTTCACTGCATTCTAGTTGTGGTTTGTCCAAACTCATCAATGTATCTTATCATGTCTGGA
TCAACTGGATAACTCAAGCTAACCAAAATCATCCCAAACTTCCCACCCCATACCCTATTACCACTGCCAA
TTACCTGTGGTTTCATTTACTCTAAACCTGTGATTCCTCTGAATTATTTTCATTTTAAAGAAATTGTATT
TGTTAAATATGTACTACAAACTTAGTAGTTGGAAGGGCTAATTCACTCCCAAAGAAGACAAGATATCCTT
GATCTGTGGATCTACCACACACAAGGCTACTTCCCTGATTAGCAGAACTACACACCAGGGCCAGGGGTCA
GATATCCACTGACCTTTGGATGGTGCTACAAGCTAGTACCAGTTGAGCCAGATAAGGTAGAAGAGGCCAA
TAAAGGAGAGAACACCAGCTTGTTACACCCTGTGAGCCTGCATGGGATGGATGACCCGGAGAGAGAAGTG
TTAGAGTGGAGGTTTGACAGCCGCCTAGCATTTCATCACGTGGCCCGAGAGCTGCATCCGGAGTACTTCA
AGAACTGCTGATATCGAGCTTGCTACAAGGGACTTTCCGCTGGGGACTTTCCAGGGAGGCGTGGCCTGGG
CGGGACTGGGGAGTGGCGAGCCCTCAGATCCTGCATATAAGCAGCTGCTTTTTGCCTGTACTGGGTCTCT
CTGGTTAGACCAGATCTGAGCCTGGGAGCTCTCTGGCTAACTAGGGAACCCACTGCTTAAGCCTCAATAA
AGCTTGCCTTGAGTGCTTCAAGTAGTGTGTGCCCGTCTGTTGTGTGACTCTGGTAACTAGAGATCCCTCA
GACCCTTTTAGTCAGTGTGGAAAATCTCTAGCAGTGGCGCCCGAACAGGGACTTGAAAGCGAAAGGGAAA
CCAGAGGAGCTCTCTCGACGCAGGACTCGGCTTGCTGAAGCGCGCACGGCAAGAGGCGAGGGGCGGCGAC
TGGTGAGTACGCCAAAAATTTTGACTAGCGGAGGCTAGAAGGAGAGAGATGGGTGCGAGAGCGTCAGTAT
TAAGCGGGGGAGAATTAGATCGCGATGGGAAAAAATTCGGTTAAGGCCAGGGGGAAAGAAAAAATATAAA
TTAAAACATATAGTATGGGCAAGCAGGGAGCTAGAACGATTCGCAGTTAATCCTGGCCTGTTAGAAACAT
CAGAAGGCTGTAGACAAATACTGGGACAGCTACAACCATCCCTTCAGACAGGATCAGAAGAACTTAGATC
ATTATATAATACAGTAGCAACCCTCTATTGTGTGCATCAAAGGATAGAGATAAAAGACACCAAGGAAGCT
TTAGACAAGATAGAGGAAGAGCAAAACAAAAGTAAGACCACCGCACAGCAAGCGGCCGGCCGCTGATCTT
CAGACCTGGAGGAGGAGATATGAGGGACAATTGGAGAAGTGAATTATATAAATATAAAGTAGTAAAAATT
GAACCATTAGGAGTAGCACCCACCAAGGCAAAGAGAAGAGTGGTGCAGAGAGAAAAAAGAGCAGTGGGAA
TAGGAGCTTTGTTCCTTGGGTTCTTGGGAGCAGCAGGAAGCACTATGGGCGCAGCGTCAATGACGCTGAC
GGTACAGGCCAGACAATTATTGTCTGGTATAGTGCAGCAGCAGAACAATTTGCTGAGGGCTATTGAGGCG
CAACAGCATCTGTTGCAACTCACAGTCTGGGGCATCAAGCAGCTCCAGGCAAGAATCCTGGCTGTGGAAA
GATACCTAAAGGATCAACAGCTCCTGGGGATTTGGGGTTGCTCTGGAAAACTCATTTGCACCACTGCTGT
GCCTTGGAATGCTAGTTGGAGTAATAAATCTCTGGAACAGATTTGGAATCACACGACCTGGATGGAGTGG
GACAGAGAAATTAACAATTACACAAGCTTAATACACTCCTTAATTGAAGAATCGCAAAACCAGCAAGAAA
AGAATGAACAAGAATTATTGGAATTAGATAAATGGGCAAGTTTGTGGAATTGGTTTAACATAACAAATTG
GCTGTGGTATATAAAATTATTCATAATGATAGTAGGAGGCTTGGTAGGTTTAAGAATAGTTTTTGCTGTA
CTTTCTATAGTGAATAGAGTTAGGCAGGGATATTCACCATTATCGTTTCAGACCCACCTCCCAACCCCGA
GGGGACCCGACAGGCCCGAAGGAATAGAAGAAGAAGGTGGAGAGAGAGACAGAGACAGATCCATTCGATT
AGTGAACGGATCTCGACGGTATCGCCTTTAAAAGAAAAGGGGGGATTGGGGGGTACAGTGCAGGGGAAAG
AATAGTAGACATAATAGCAACAGACATACAAACTAAAGAATTACAAAAACAAATTACAAAAATTCAAAAT
TTTCGGGTTTATTACAGGGACAGCAGAGATCCAGTTTATCGACTTAACTTGTTTATTGCAGCTTATAATG
GTTACAAATAAGGCAATAGCATCACAAATTTCACAAATAAGGCATTTTTTTCACTGCATTCTAGTTTTGG
TTTGTCCAAACTCATCAATGTATCTTATCATGTCTGGATCTCAAATCCCTCGGAAGCTGCGCCTGTCTTA
GGTTGGAGTGATACATTTTTATCACTTTTACCCGTCTTTGGATTAGGCAGTAGCTCTGACGGCCCTCCTG
TCTTAGGTTAGTGAAAAATGTCACTCTCTTACCCGTCATTGGCTGTCCAGCTTAGCTCGCAGGGGAGGTG
GTCTGGATCCGCCGGCACCGGTTTACTTGTCATCGTCATCCTTGTAATCCATAGATCCACCAGATCCACC
AGATCCACCAGCGTTGACGGATTGGGCCACTTTAGCTTGGGCAGCCTGGGCGAGAATGTTCAGGTAGTTG
AAGGGCCTGTCGAAATTGGGCTGGAACAGCATGTCCACCATGGCCAGGTCATCGATGGTGTTCTCGTTCT
GGATGCAGACGGACAGGGTATTAGCGCTCTGGGACACGTCGTATTTGGACATCAGGGCGCCTCCCAGGAT
TCTGTGTGTATCGGGGTCGAAGACCAGGCTCATGAGGACGGGCTCGGTGGAAGGCATGAACTCGGGCCTA
TAGTTGTCCTCCACGATGACCTGCTCGGCATTGAGGCCTTGTTGCTTGGCGGCGGCCAGTGTGAGGCCTG
TGGAGACAATTGTCCTGTCATAGAGGGCCAGTCCGGAGCTGGACTGGGTTCCCATGTACTTCACTGTGGG
CTTGACGAGGTTCTTTCCGACGAGGATTCCCTGCCTGACGGCGTTGGTAGCGAGGGGAATGTAGGCGTTT
TGGTGTGTGGGGTTGTAATGGACGGCGGCGGAGTCGCCAGCAGCGAAAATATCAGGGTTGCTGGACCTCA
TGTAGTCGTCGGTAATGATGGCGCCGTTAGGGGCCATGTCCACTTTGCCTTTCAGCAGGTCTGTGTTGGG
CCTAAAGCCAATGCAGAGGATGGCCAGGTCGGTCTCATAGGAGTTCTTGTCTGTCTTGATTGTGAGGCCG
GTGGCGCTGTCGGTGAAGCTCTCCACTGTCTCGCCCAGAGCGAGTTGCACGCCATGGTCCCTGTAGTCCT
GTTCGATGACGTCGGTGAAGTCGGCATCGAAGTACTTGGGCATGACCCTAGCCATGGCGTCAATCAGGGT
GACGTCGTGGCCTGTTGTGGAGTAGGCCTCGGCCAGTTCGGCTCCGATGTATCCGGCGCCGATGACGGTG
ATCCTCTTGGCCTCCTTGGCGTCCTCAATCAGAGCCTGGGCGTGGGCCCAATTCTTGCAGAGCTTCACCC
TATCGCTGTCGATGCCGGGGATTTTGGGCACGATAGGCCAGCTTCCGGAGGTCATCACCAGTTTGTCGTA
GGACTCGGTGGTCTGGGCGTGATTGGTGAGGTCCTCGACTGTGACGGTCTTTTGGTCAGGGTCGATGGCC
AGCACGTTGTGGTTCATCTGCACATTAGCGCCCAGCTTCTGCAGTTCTTCAGGGGAGCTGTAGAAGAGGC
CTTGGGGATCGGCCACTTTTCCGCCCAGGTAGAGGGCGATGCCACAGGACAGGAAGGAGATCACATCGTT
CCTCTCGTAGACGGTGACCTCGGCGTCAGGGTGCTCAGCGAGGATTTGCTTGATGGCGAAGGTGCCGGCA
TGGGTGCATCCGACCACGGTGACCTTCATGAATTCTTTACGAGGGTAGGAAGTGGTACGGAAAGTTGGTA
TAAGACAAAAGTGTTGTGGAATTGAAGTTTACTCAAAAAATCAGCACTCTTTTATAGGCGCCCTGGTTTA
CATAAGCAAAGCTTATACGTTCTCTATCACTGATAGGGAGTAAACTGGATATACGTTCTCTATCACTGAT
AGGGAGTAAACTGTAGATACGTTCTCTATCACTGATAGGGAGTAAACTGGTCATACGTTCTCTATCACTG
ATAGGGAGTAAACTCCTTATACGTTCTCTATCACTGATAGGGAGTAAAGTCTGCATACGTTCTCTATCAC
TGATAGGGAGTAAACTCTTCATACGTTCTCTATCACTGATAGGGAGTAAACTCGAGGTGATAATTCCACG
GGGTTGGGGTTGCGCCTTTTCCAAGGCAGCCCTGGGTTTGCGCAGGGACGCGGCTGCTCTGGGCGTGGTT
CCGGGAAACGCAGCGGCGCCGACCCTGGGTCTCGCACATTCTTCACGTCCGTTCGCAGCGTCACCCGGAT
CTTCGCCGCTACCCTTGTGGGCCCCCCGGCGACGCTTCCTGCTCCGCCCCTAAGTCGGGAAGGTTCCTTG
CGGTTCGCGGCGTGCCGGACGTGACAAACGGAAGCCGCACGTCTCACTAGTACCCTCGCAGACGGACAGC
GCCAGGGAGCAATGGCAGCGCGCCGACCGCGATGGGCTGTGGCCAATAGCGGCTGCTCAGCAGGGCGCGC
CGAGAGCAGCGGCCGGGAAGGGGCGGTGCGGGAGGCGGGGTGTGGGGCGGTAGTGTGGGCCCTGTTCCTG
CCCGCGCGGTGTTCCGCATTCTGCAAGCCTCCGGAGCGCACGTCGGCAGTCGGCTCCCTCGTTGACCGAA
TCACCGACCTCTCTCCCCAGGGGGATCATCGAATTACCATGTCTAGACTGGACAAGAGCAAAGTCATAAA
CTCTGCTCTGGAATTACTCAATGGAGTCGGTATCGAAGGCCTGACGACAAGGAAACTCGCTCAAAAGCTG
GGAGTTGAGCAGCCTACCCTGTACTGGCACGTGAAGAACAAGCGGGCCCTGCTCGATGCCCTGCCAATCG
AGATGCTGGACAGGCATCATACCCACTCCTGCCCCCTGGAAGGCGAGTCATGGCAAGACTTTCTGCGGAA
CAACGCCAAGTCATACCGCTGTGCTCTCCTCTCACATCGCGACGGGGCTAAAGTGCATCTCGGCACCCGC
CCAACAGAGAAACAGTACGAAACCCTGGAAAATCAGCTCGCGTTCCTGTGTCAGCAAGGCTTCTCCCTGG
AGAACGCACTGTACGCTCTGTCCGCCGTGGGCCACTTTACACTGGGCTGCGTATTGGAGGAACAGGAGCA
TCAAGTAGCAAAAGAGGAAAGAGAGACACCTACCACCGATTCTATGCCCCCACTTCTGAAACAAGCAATT
GAGCTGTTCGACCGGCAGGGAGCCGAACCTGCCTTCCTTTTCGGCCTGGAACTAATCATATGTGGCCTGG
AGAAACAGC
