>Addgene plasmid #218631 | pLVX-TetOne-Puro-LbNOX-FLAG | depositor partial sequence | sequence record 426502 | LbNOX insert
GAATTCATGAAGGTCACCGTGGTCGGATGCACCCATGCCGGCACCTTCGCCATCAAGCAAATCCTCGCTG
AGCACCCTGACGCCGAGGTCACCGTCTACGAGAGGAACGATGTGATCTCCTTCCTGTCCTGTGGCATCGC
CCTCTACCTGGGCGGAAAAGTGGCCGATCCCCAAGGCCTCTTCTACAGCTCCCCTGAAGAACTGCAGAAG
CTGGGCGCTAATGTGCAGATGAACCACAACGTGCTGGCCATCGACCCTGACCAAAAGACCGTCACAGTCG
AGGACCTCACCAATCACGCCCAGACCACCGAGTCCTACGACAAACTGGTGATGACCTCCGGAAGCTGGCC
TATCGTGCCCAAAATCCCCGGCATCGACAGCGATAGGGTGAAGCTCTGCAAGAATTGGGCCCACGCCCAG
GCTCTGATTGAGGACGCCAAGGAGGCCAAGAGGATCACCGTCATCGGCGCCGGATACATCGGAGCCGAAC
TGGCCGAGGCCTACTCCACAACAGGCCACGACGTCACCCTGATTGACGCCATGGCTAGGGTCATGCCCAA
GTACTTCGATGCCGACTTCACCGACGTCATCGAACAGGACTACAGGGACCATGGCGTGCAACTCGCTCTG
GGCGAGACAGTGGAGAGCTTCACCGACAGCGCCACCGGCCTCACAATCAAGACAGACAAGAACTCCTATG
AGACCGACCTGGCCATCCTCTGCATTGGCTTTAGGCCCAACACAGACCTGCTGAAAGGCAAAGTGGACAT
GGCCCCTAACGGCGCCATCATTACCGACGACTACATGAGGTCCAGCAACCCTGATATTTTCGCTGCTGGC
GACTCCGCCGCCGTCCATTACAACCCCACACACCAAAACGCCTACATTCCCCTCGCTACCAACGCCGTCA
GGCAGGGAATCCTCGTCGGAAAGAACCTCGTCAAGCCCACAGTGAAGTACATGGGAACCCAGTCCAGCTC
CGGACTGGCCCTCTATGACAGGACAATTGTCTCCACAGGCCTCACACTGGCCGCCGCCAAGCAACAAGGC
CTCAATGCCGAGCAGGTCATCGTGGAGGACAACTATAGGCCCGAGTTCATGCCTTCCACCGAGCCCGTCC
TCATGAGCCTGGTCTTCGACCCCGATACACACAGAATCCTGGGAGGCGCCCTGATGTCCAAATACGACGT
GTCCCAGAGCGCTAATACCCTGTCCGTCTGCATCCAGAACGAGAACACCATCGATGACCTGGCCATGGTG
GACATGCTGTTCCAGCCCAATTTCGACAGGCCCTTCAACTACCTGAACATTCTCGCCCAGGCTGCCCAAG
CTAAAGTGGCCCAATCCGTCAACGCTGGTGGATCTGGTGGATCTGGTGGATCTATGGATTACAAGGATGA
CGATGACAAGTAAACCGGT
